Addgene plasmid #10712: 1552 pcDNA3 HA gamma adaptin 1
Depositing lab: William Sellers.
Backbone
  Vector backbone: pcDNA3
  Backbone manufacturer: Invitrogen
  Backbone size w/o insert (bp): 5446
  Vector type: Mammalian Expression
  Selectable markers: Neomycin (select with G418)
Growth in bacteria
  Bacterial resistance: Ampicillin, 100 μg/mL
  Growth temperature: 37°C
  Growth strain: DH5alpha
  Copy number: High Copy
Gene/Insert
  Gene/Insert name: Gamma adaptin 1 (alt name: AP1G1)
  Species: H. sapiens (human)
  Insert size (bp): 2500
  Entrez Gene: AP1G1 (a.k.a. ADTG, CLAPG1, USRISD)
  Tag / fusion protein: HA (N terminal on backbone)
  Cloning method: Restriction Enzyme; 5′ cloning site BamHI (not destroyed); 3′ cloning site SalI/XhoI (destroyed during cloning)
  Sequencing primers: 5′ T7
Terms and licenses: Academic/Nonprofit Terms; Industry Terms: Not Available to Industry
Depositor comments: diagnostic digest with BamHI and EcoRI should release 2.1kb fragment.
How to cite: 1552 pcDNA3 HA gamma adaptin 1 was a gift from William Sellers (Addgene plasmid # 10712 ; http://n2t.net/addgene:10712 ; RRID:Addgene_10712)
