[The description below was written by a language model from this plasmid's Addgene catalogue record and pLannotate feature annotations shown in this document.]
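Description:
1552 pcDNA3 HA gamma adaptin 1 is a mammalian expression plasmid built on the Invitrogen pcDNA3 backbone and carrying the human AP1G1 coding sequence, which encodes gamma adaptin 1. This protein is a large subunit of the clathrin-associated adaptor complex AP-1, which recruits clathrin to membranes and recognises sorting signals on cargo at the trans-Golgi network and endosomes. The roughly 2.5 kb insert was cloned by restriction digestion between a retained BamHI site at the 5′ end and a destroyed SalI/XhoI junction at the 3′ end. The catalogue entry records an HA epitope tag supplied by the backbone at the N terminus. The tag is not annotated as its own feature in the table, although there is room for it between the T7 promoter and the start of the AP1G1 CDS.

Expression in mammalian cells is driven by the CMV immediate early enhancer and promoter and terminated by the bovine growth hormone polyadenylation signal. T7 and SP6 phage promoters flank the insert and can serve for in vitro transcription or as sequencing primer sites. A separate cassette, with the SV40 early promoter driving the neomycin phosphotransferase gene followed by an SV40 poly(A) signal, allows G418 selection of stable transfectants. In E. coli the plasmid is maintained by a high-copy ColE1/pUC-type origin with ampicillin resistance from β-lactamase, and an f1 origin is also present. Short annotated fragments such as the HIV-1 LTR, ble and lacI hits are probably backbone remnants or similarity matches rather than functional elements. The record does not state a specific purpose, but the design suits transient or stable expression of HA-tagged gamma adaptin for detection, localisation or immunoprecipitation studies.
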