Features (pLannotate 1.2.2; 21 found; start..end, strand, type, name):
     28..80      -  misc_feature   bom (fragment): basis of mobility region from pBR322
    235..614     +  enhancer       CMV enhancer: human cytomegalovirus immediate early enhancer
    615..818     +  promoter       CMV promoter: human cytomegalovirus (CMV) immediate early promoter
    814..847     +  LTR            5' LTR (truncated) (fragment): truncated 5' long terminal repeat (LTR) from HIV-1
    863..881     +  promoter       T7 promoter: promoter for bacteriophage T7 RNA polymerase
    946..3411    +  CDS            AP1G1: AP1G1_HUMAN - Also known as ADTG, CLAPG1. Experimental evidence at protein level: Swiss-Prot protein existence level 1. Subunit of clathrin-associated adaptor protein complex 1 that plays a role in protein sorting in the late-Golgi/trans-Golgi network (TGN) and/or endosomes. The AP complexes mediate both the recruitment of clathrin to membranes and the recognition of sorting signals within the cytosolic tails of transmembrane cargo molecules. In association with AFTPH/aftiphilin in the aftiphilin/p200/gamma-synergin complex, involved in the trafficking of transferrin from early to recycling en
   3774..3792    -  promoter       SP6 promoter: promoter for bacteriophage SP6 RNA polymerase
   3818..4042    +  polyA_signal   bGH poly(A) signal: bovine growth hormone polyadenylation signal
   4046..4067    +  promoter       SV40 promoter (fragment): SV40 enhancer and early promoter
   4088..4516    +  rep_origin     f1 ori (sequence partly withheld): f1 bacteriophage origin of replication; arrow indicates direction of (+) strand synthesis
   4530..4859    +  promoter       SV40 promoter: SV40 enhancer and early promoter
   4926..5717    +  CDS            neo: KKA2_KLEPN - Also known as kan, nptII. Experimental evidence at protein level: Swiss-Prot protein existence level 1. Resistance to kanamycin, neomycin, paromomycin, ribostamycin, butirosin and gentamicin B. From Klebsiella pneumoniae.
   5741..5899    +  CDS            ble (fragment): BLE_KLEPN - Experimental evidence at protein level: Swiss-Prot protein existence level 1. Binding protein with a strong affinity to the bleomycin family of antibiotics. Binds to CL990; an antimitotic-antibiotic compound. From Klebsiella pneumoniae.
   5894..6015    +  polyA_signal   SV40 poly(A) signal: SV40 polyadenylation signal
   6088..6104    -  protein_bind   lac operator: The lac repressor binds to the lac operator to inhibit transcription in E. coli. This inhibition can be relieved by adding lactose or isopropyl-β-D-thiogalactopyranoside (IPTG). lac repressor encoded by lacI
   6112..6142    -  promoter       lac promoter: promoter for the E. coli lac operon
   6157..6178    -  protein_bind   CAP binding site: CAP binding activates transcription in the presence of cAMP. E. coli catabolite activator protein
   6191..6283    -  CDS            lacI (fragment): lac repressor; lacI; The lac repressor binds to the lac operator to inhibit transcription in E. coli. This inhibition can be relieved by adding lactose or isopropyl-β-D-thiogalactopyranoside (IPTG).
   6466..7054    -  rep_origin     ori: high-copy-number ColE1/pMB1/pBR322/pUC origin of replication
   7225..8085    -  CDS            AmpR: β-lactamase; bla; confers resistance to ampicillin, carbenicillin, and related antibiotics
   8086..8190    -  promoter       AmpR promoter: bla
>Addgene plasmid #10712 | 1552 pcDNA3 HA gamma adaptin 1 | addgene full sequence | sequence record 275528 | Addgene NGS Result
GACGGATCGGGAGATCTCCCGATCCCCTATGGTGCACTCTCAGTACAATCTGCTCTGATGCCGCATAGTT
AAGCCAGTATCTGCTCCCTGCTTGTGTGTTGGAGGTCGCTGAGTAGTGCGCGAGCAAAATTTAAGCTACA
ACAAGGCAAGGCTTGACCGACAATTGCATGAAGAATCTGCTTAGGGTTAGGCGTTTTGCGCTGCTTCGCG
ATGTACGGGCCAGATATACGCGTTGACATTGATTATTGACTAGTTATTAATAGTAATCAATTACGGGGTC
ATTAGTTCATAGCCCATATATGGAGTTCCGCGTTACATAACTTACGGTAAATGGCCCGCCTGGCTGACCG
CCCAACGACCCCCGCCCATTGACGTCAATAATGACGTATGTTCCCATAGTAACGCCAATAGGGACTTTCC
ATTGACGTCAATGGGTGGAGTATTTACGGTAAACTGCCCACTTGGCAGTACATCAAGTGTATCATATGCC
AAGTACGCCCCCTATTGACGTCAATGACGGTAAATGGCCCGCCTGGCATTATGCCCAGTACATGACCTTA
TGGGACTTTCCTACTTGGCAGTACATCTACGTATTAGTCATCGCTATTACCATGGTGATGCGGTTTTGGC
AGTACATCAATGGGCGTGGATAGCGGTTTGACTCACGGGGATTTCCAAGTCTCCACCCCATTGACGTCAA
TGGGAGTTTGTTTTGGCACCAAAATCAACGGGACTTTCCAAAATGTCGTAACAACTCCGCCCCATTGACG
CAAATGGGCGGTAGGCGTGTACGGTGGGAGGTCTATATAAGCAGAGCTCTCTGGCTAACTAGAGAACCCA
CTGCTTACTGGCTTATCGAAATTAATACGACTCACTATAGGGAGACCCAAGCTTACCATGGCCTACCCCT
ACGACGTGCCCGACTACGCCTCCCTCGGATCCACCATGCCAGCCCCCATCAGATTGCGGGAGCTGATCCG
GACCATCCGGACAGCCCGAACCCAAGCTGAAGAACGAGAAATGATCCAGAAAGAATGTGCTGCAATCCGG
TCATCTTTTAGAGAAGAAGACAATACATACCGATGTCGGAATGTGGCAAAATTACTGTATATGCACATGC
TGGGCTACCCTGCTCACTTTGGACAGTTGGAGTGCCTCAAGCTTATTGCCTCTCAAAAATTTACAGACAA
ACGCATTGGCTATTTAGGGGCAATGCTGCTGTTAGATGAAAGACAAGATGTCCATCTTCTCATGACCAAC
TGTATCAAGAATGATCTTAATCATAGCACGCAATTCGTACAGGGGTTAGCACTTTGTACCCTCGGCTGCA
TGGGCTCCTCAGAGATGTGCAGAGATCTTGCAGGAGAGGTAGAGAAGCTCCTGAAAACCTCCAACTCTTA
CTTAAGAAAAAAGGCAGCACTGTGTGCTGTTCATGTCATCAGGAAAGTTCCTGAACTTATGGAGATGTTT
TTACCAGCAACAAAAAATTTATTGAATGAGAAGAACCATGGTGTCCTCCACACATCTGTAGTCCTCCTCA
CAGAAATGTGTGAGCGAAGCCCAGACATGCTTGCGCATTTCAGAAAGCTTGTGCCCCAATTAGTTCGTAT
TTTAAAGAACCTCATCATGTCCGGATATTCACCAGAACATGATGTTTCTGGTATCAGTGACCCCTTTTTG
CAGGTACGAATTTTGCGGTTATTAAGAATTTTAGGACGAAATGATGATGATTCAAGTGAAGCTATGAATG
ATATATTAGCACAGGTTGCCACTAATACTGAGACTAGTAAAAATGTAGGAAATGCTATTCTTTATGAAAC
GGTTTTGACTATCATGGATATTAAGTCAGAGAGTGGATTGCGAGTCCTAGCCATAAATATCCTGGGTCGT
TTCTTATTGAACAATGACAAGAATATTAGATATGTGGCTCTGACATCTTTGTTGAAGACTGTACAGACAG
ATCATAATGCAGTACAGAGGCACAGAAGCACAATTGTGGACTGTCTTAAAGATTTGGATGTCTCAATAAA
ACGGCGTGCAATGGAATTGAGTTTTGCCCTGGTAAATGGGAATAATATCCGAGGCATGATGAAAGAATTA
CTTTATTTTCTGGATTCGTGTGAGCCAGAATTTAAAGCAGACTGTGCATCTGGAATCTTTCTTGCTGCAG
AAAAGTATGCACCTTCCAAACGATGGCATATAGACACAATTATGCGTGTTTTGACAACGGCAGGAAGTTA
TGTTCGTGATGATGCAGTCCCCAATTTAATCCAGTTAATAACTAATAGTGTGGAGATGCATGCCTATACT
GTCCAGCGCCTGTACAAAGCAATTCTTGGTGATTATTCTCAACAACCTTTGGTACAAGTGGCTGCATGGT
GTATAGGTGAATATGGTGATCTTCTTGTATCTGGCCAGTGTGAAGAGGAAGAGCCTATTCAGGTAACAGA
GGATGAAGTGTTGGATATTTTAGAAAGTGTCCTAATCTCTAATATGTCCACCTCTGTGACACGAGGTTAT
GCCCTCACTGCCATTATGAAGCTTTCCACTCGATTCACTTGTACTGTAAACCGAATTAAGAAAGTGGTTT
CCATCTACGGAAGCAGCATTGATGTGGAACTCCAGCAGAGGGCAGTAGAATATAATGCACTTTTCAAGAA
ATATGACCACATGAGGTCTGCCCTACTTGAGAGAATGCCTGTCATGGAAAAAGTGACCACAAATGGCCCT
ACTGAGATTGTGCAGACAAATGGAGAGACAGAACCAGCTCCACTAGAGACCAAACCGCCACCCTCTGGGC
CACAGCCCACCAGCCAGGCCAATGATTTATTGGATTTGTTGGGAGGAAATGACATAACACCTGTTATTCC
AACTGCGCCTACAAGCAAACCATCTTCTGCTGGTGGAGAACTTCTTGATTTGCTGGGAGACATCAACCTT
ACAGGTGCTCCAGCTGCTGCTCCTGCCCCTGCCTCAGTCCCACAGATATCCCAGCCCCACTTCTTGTTGG
ATGGGCTTTCATCACAGCCTCTCTTCAATGATATTGCTGCAGGCATCCCCTCCATCACAGCATACAGTAA
GAATGGCTTGAAGATAGAATTCACCTTTGAACGGTCAAATACCAACCCCAGTGTAACAGTGATAACGATA
CAGGCCTCCAACAGCACAGAGCTAGATATGACGGACTTTGTTTTCCAAGCTGCAGTACCAAAGACATTCC
AGCTGCAGCTCTTGTCTCCTAGCAGCAGCATTGTCCCAGCATTTAACACGGGGACCATCACACAAGTCAT
TAAAGTTCTGAACCCTCAGAAGCAACAGCTGCGAATGCGGATCAAGCTTACATATAATCACAAGGGCTCA
GCAATGCAAGATCTAGCAGAGGTGAACAACTTTCCCCCTCAGTCCTGGCAATGAGGGTTTGGCACCATTC
TCATTCTTTATCCCACTCAATCAAAGGAACTCTGGGAAGGAGGTTGTGATTGCTGGCAAGTCCCCCCCAA
CTGTACCACGGGCATGAGGAGCTGAAGAGAACTGCTGAGGAGGATTTTCCTAAAGTTACTGCTGACCTTG
AAGCATTGTTAAAGACTAATGTCCTCTCCTCCACTGTTGAGGCTGGCTGCTTCTGGAGGCTACTTTGCAC
TCTTCCTCTTCTCCTTTTTCCGCACTTCTCCACCCCTCCCACATTTACAGCCAGAATCAACATTCCCTGG
GCCGCACTCGAGCATGCATCTAGAGGGCCGCGATCCGTCGAGCATGCATCTAGAGGGCCCTATTCTATAG
TGTCACCTAAATGCTAGAGCTCGCTGATCAGCCTCGACTGTGCCTTCTAGTTGCCAGCCATCTGTTGTTT
GCCCCTCCCCCGTGCCTTCCTTGACCCTGGAAGGTGCCACTCCCACTGTCCTTTCCTAATAAAATGAGGA
AATTGCATCGCATTGTCTGAGTAGGTGTCATTCTATTCTGGGGGGTGGGGTGGGGCAGGACAGCAAGGGG
GAGGATTGGGAAGACAATAGCAGGCATGCTGGGGATGCGGTGGGCTCTATGGCTTCTGAGGCGGAAAGAA
CCAGCTGGGGCTCTAGGGGGTATCCCC
[124 nt withheld, positions 4088-4211]
C
[91 nt withheld, positions 4213-4303]
A
[49 nt withheld, positions 4305-4353]
CCTTTGACGTTGGAGTCCACGTTCTTT
[37 nt withheld, positions 4381-4417]
ACCCTATCTCGGTCTATTCTTTTGATTTATAAGGGATTTTGCCGATTTCGGCCTATTGGTTAAAAAATGA
GCTGATTTAACAAAAATTTAACGCGAATTAATTCTGTGGAATGTGTGTCAGTTAGGGTGTGGAAAGTCCC
CAGGCTCCCCAGCAGGCAGAAGTATGCAAAGCATGCATCTCAATTAGTCAGCAACCAGGTGTGGAAAGTC
CCCAGGCTCCCCAGCAGGCAGAAGTATGCAAAGCATGCATCTCAATTAGTCAGCAACCATAGTCCCGCCC
CTAACTCCGCCCATCCCGCCCCTAACTCCGCCCAGTTCCGCCCATTCTCCGCCCCATGGCTGACTAATTT
TTTTTATTTATGCAGAGGCCGAGGCCGCCTCTGCCTCTGAGCTATTCCAGAAGTAGTGAGGAGGCTTTTT
TGGAGGCCTAGGCTTTTGCAAAAAGCTCCCGGGAGCTTGTATATCCATTTTCGGATCTGATCAAGAGACA
GGATGAGGATCGTTTCGCATGATTGAACAAGATGGATTGCACGCAGGTTCTCCGGCCGCTTGGGTGGAGA
GGCTATTCGGCTATGACTGGGCACAACAGACAATCGGCTGCTCTGATGCCGCCGTGTTCCGGCTGTCAGC
GCAGGGGCGCCCGGTTCTTTTTGTCAAGACCGACCTGTCCGGTGCCCTGAATGAACTGCAGGACGAGGCA
GCGCGGCTATCGTGGCTGGCCACGACGGGCGTTCCTTGCGCAGCTGTGCTCGACGTTGTCACTGAAGCGG
GAAGGGACTGGCTGCTATTGGGCGAAGTGCCGGGGCAGGATCTCCTGTCATCTCACCTTGCTCCTGCCGA
GAAAGTATCCATCATGGCTGATGCAATGCGGCGGCTGCATACGCTTGATCCGGCTACCTGCCCATTCGAC
CACCAAGCGAAACATCGCATCGAGCGAGCACGTACTCGGATGGAAGCCGGTCTTGTCGATCAGGATGATC
TGGACGAAGAGCATCAGGGGCTCGCGCCAGCCGAACTGTTCGCCAGGCTCAAGGCGCGCATGCCCGACGG
CGAGGATCTCGTCGTGACCCATGGCGATGCCTGCTTGCCGAATATCATGGTGGAAAATGGCCGCTTTTCT
GGATTCATCGACTGTGGCCGGCTGGGTGTGGCGGACCGCTATCAGGACATAGCGTTGGCTACCCGTGATA
TTGCTGAAGAGCTTGGCGGCGAATGGGCTGACCGCTTCCTCGTGCTTTACGGTATCGCCGCTCCCGATTC
GCAGCGCATCGCCTTCTATCGCCTTCTTGACGAGTTCTTCTGAGCGGGACTCTGGGGTTCGAAATGACCG
ACCAAGCGACGCCCAACCTGCCATCACGAGATTTCGATTCCACCGCCGCCTTCTATGAAAGGTTGGGCTT
CGGAATCGTTTTCCGGGACGCCGGCTGGATGATCCTCCAGCGCGGGGATCTCATGCTGGAGTTCTTCGCC
CACCCCAACTTGTTTATTGCAGCTTATAATGGTTACAAATAAAGCAATAGCATCACAAATTTCACAAATA
AAGCATTTTTTTCACTGCATTCTAGTTGTGGTTTGTCCAAACTCATCAATGTATCTTATCATGTCTGTAT
ACCGTCGACCTCTAGCTAGAGCTTGGCGTAATCATGGTCATAGCTGTTTCCTGTGTGAAATTGTTATCCG
CTCACAATTCCACACAACATACGAGCCGGAAGCATAAAGTGTAAAGCCTGGGGTGCCTAATGAGTGAGCT
AACTCACATTAATTGCGTTGCGCTCACTGCCCGCTTTCCAGTCGGGAAACCTGTCGTGCCAGCTGCATTA
ATGAATCGGCCAACGCGCGGGGAGAGGCGGTTTGCGTATTGGGCGCTCTTCCGCTTCCTCGCTCACTGAC
TCGCTGCGCTCGGTCGTTCGGCTGCGGCGAGCGGTATCAGCTCACTCAAAGGCGGTAATACGGTTATCCA
CAGAATCAGGGGATAACGCAGGAAAGAACATGTGAGCAAAAGGCCAGCAAAAGGCCAGGAACCGTAAAAA
GGCCGCGTTGCTGGCGTTTTTCCATAGGCTCCGCCCCCCTGACGAGCATCACAAAAATCGACGCTCAAGT
CAGAGGTGGCGAAACCCGACAGGACTATAAAGATACCAGGCGTTTCCCCCTGGAAGCTCCCTCGTGCGCT
CTCCTGTTCCGACCCTGCCGCTTACCGGATACCTGTCCGCCTTTCTCCCTTCGGGAAGCGTGGCGCTTTC
TCATAGCTCACGCTGTAGGTATCTCAGTTCGGTGTAGGTCGTTCGCTCCAAGCTGGGCTGTGTGCACGAA
CCCCCCGTTCAGCCCGACCGCTGCGCCTTATCCGGTAACTATCGTCTTGAGTCCAACCCGGTAAGACACG
ACTTATCGCCACTGGCAGCAGCCACTGGTAACAGGATTAGCAGAGCGAGGTATGTAGGCGGTGCTACAGA
GTTCTTGAAGTGGTGGCCTAACTACGGCTACACTAGAAGAACAGTATTTGGTATCTGCGCTCTGCTGAAG
CCAGTTACCTTCGGAAAAAGAGTTGGTAGCTCTTGATCCGGCAAACAAACCACCGCTGGTAGCGGTGGTT
TTTTTGTTTGCAAGCAGCAGATTACGCGCAGAAAAAAAGGATCTCAAGAAGATCCTTTGATCTTTTCTAC
GGGGTCTGACGCTCAGTGGAACGAAAACTCACGTTAAGGGATTTTGGTCATGAGATTATCAAAAAGGATC
TTCACCTAGATCCTTTTAAATTAAAAATGAAGTTTTAAATCAATCTAAAGTATATATGAGTAAACTTGGT
CTGACAGTTACCAATGCTTAATCAGTGAGGCACCTATCTCAGCGATCTGTCTATTTCGTTCATCCATAGT
TGCCTGACTCCCCGTCGTGTAGATAACTACGATACGGGAGGGCTTACCATCTGGCCCCAGTGCTGCAATG
ATACCGCGAGACCCACGCTCACCGGCTCCAGATTTATCAGCAATAAACCAGCCAGCCGGAAGGGCCGAGC
GCAGAAGTGGTCCTGCAACTTTATCCGCCTCCATCCAGTCTATTAATTGTTGCCGGGAAGCTAGAGTAAG
TAGTTCGCCAGTTAATAGTTTGCGCAACGTTGTTGCCATTGCTACAGGCATCGTGGTGTCACGCTCGTCG
TTTGGTATGGCTTCATTCAGCTCCGGTTCCCAACGATCAAGGCGAGTTACATGATCCCCCATGTTGTGCA
AAAAAGCGGTTAGCTCCTTCGGTCCTCCGATCGTTGTCAGAAGTAAGTTGGCCGCAGTGTTATCACTCAT
GGTTATGGCAGCACTGCATAATTCTCTTACTGTCATGCCATCCGTAAGATGCTTTTCTGTGACTGGTGAG
TACTCAACCAAGTCATTCTGAGAATAGTGTATGCGGCGACCGAGTTGCTCTTGCCCGGCGTCAATACGGG
ATAATACCGCGCCACATAGCAGAACTTTAAAAGTGCTCATCATTGGAAAACGTTCTTCGGGGCGAAAACT
CTCAAGGATCTTACCGCTGTTGAGATCCAGTTCGATGTAACCCACTCGTGCACCCAACTGATCTTCAGCA
TCTTTTACTTTCACCAGCGTTTCTGGGTGAGCAAAAACAGGAAGGCAAAATGCCGCAAAAAAGGGAATAA
GGGCGACACGGAAATGTTGAATACTCATACTCTTCCTTTTTCAATATTATTGAAGCATTTATCAGGGTTA
TTGTCTCATGAGCGGATACATATTTGAATGTATTTAGAAAAATAAACAAATAGGGGTTCCGCGCACATTT
CCCCGAAAAGTGCCACCTGACGTC
