>Addgene plasmid #10712 | 1552 pcDNA3 HA gamma adaptin 1 | addgene partial sequence | sequence record 17661 | 10712 with T7
GCCTCCCTCGGATCCCCATGCCAGCCCCCATCAGATTGCGGGAGCTGATCCGGACCATCCGGACAGCCCG
AACCCAAGCTGAAGAACGAGAAATGATCCAGAAAGAATGTGCTGCAATCCGGTCATCTTTTAGAGAAGAA
GACAATACATACCGATGTCGGAATGTGGCAAAATTACTGTATATGCACATGCTGGGCTACCCTGCTCACT
TTGGACAGTTGGAGTGCCTCAAGCTTATTGCCTCTCAAAAATTTACAGACAAACGCATTGGCTATTTAGG
GGCAATGCTGCTGTTAGATGAAAGACAAGATGTCCATCTTCTCATGACCAACTGTATCAAGAATGATCTT
AATCATAGCACGCAATTCGTACAGGGGTTAGCACTTTGTACCCTCGGCTGCATGGGCTCCTCAGAGATGT
GCAGAGATCTTGCAGGAGAGGTAGAGAAGCTCCTGAAAACCTCCAACTCTTACTTAAGAAAAAAGGCAGC
ACTGTGTGCTGTTCATGTCATCAGGAAAGTTCCTGAACTTATGGAGATGTTTTTACCAGCAACAAAAAAT
TTATTGAATGAGAAGAACCATGGTGTCCTCCACACATCTGTAGTCCTCCTCACAGAAATGTGTGAGCGAA
GCCCAGACATGCTTGCGCATTTCAGAAAGCTTGTGCCCCANTTAGTTCGTATTTTAAAGAACCTCATCAT
GTCCGGATATTCACCAGAACATGATGT
